>Addgene plasmid #202526 | pCAGGS-N-TEV-Twin-Strep | addgene full sequence | sequence record 399219 | Addgene Partial NGS Result
GGTCGACATTGATTATTGACTAGTTATTAATAGTAATCAATTACGGGGTCATTAGTTCATAGCCCATATA
TGGAGTTCCGCGTTACATAACTTACGGTAAATGGCCCGCCTGGCTGACCGCCCAACGACCCCCGCCCATT
GACGTCAATAATGACGTATGTTCCCATAGTAACGCCAATAGGGACTTTCCATTGACGTCAATGGGTGGAG
TATTTACGGTAAACTGCCCACTTGGCAGTACATCAAGTGTATCATATGCCAAGTACGCCCCCTATTGACG
TCAATGACGGTAAATGGCCCGCCTGGCATTATGCCCAGTACATGACCTTATGGGACTTTCCTACTTGGCA
GTACATCTACGTATTAGTCATCGCTATTACCATGGTCGAGGTGAGCCCCACGTTCTGCTTCACTCTCCCC
ATCTCCCCCCCCTCCCCACCCCCAATTTTGTATTTATTTATTTTTTAATTATTTTGTGCAGCGATGGGGG
CGGGGGGGGGGGGGGSGCGCGCCRGGSGGGGSGGGGSGGGGSGRGGGGSGGGGSGGGGSGRGGCGGRGAG
GTGCGGCGGCAGCCAATCAGAGCGGCGCGCTCCGAAAGTTTCCTTTTATGGCGAGGCGGCGGCGGCGGCG
GCCCTATAAAAAGCGAAGCGCGCGGCGGGCGGGAGTCGCTGCGCGCTGCCTTCGCCCCGTGCCCCGCTCC
GCCGCCGCCTCGCGCCGCCCGCCCCGGCTCTGACTGACCGCGTTACTCCCACAGGTGAGCGGGCGGGACG
GCCCTTCTCCTCCGGGCTGTAATTAGCGCTTGGTTTAATGACGGCTTGTTTCTTTTCTGTGGCTGCGTGA
AAGCCTTGAGGGGCTCCGGGAGGGCCCTTTGTGCGGGGGGAGCGGCTCGGGGGGTGCGTGCGTGTGTGTG
TGCGTGGGGAGCGCCGCGTGCGGCTCCGCGCTGCCCGGCGGCTGTGAGCGCTGCGGGCGCGGCGCGGGGC
TTTGTGCGCTCCGCAGTGTGCGCGAGGGGAGCGCGGCCGGGGGCGGTGCCCCGCGGTGCGGGGGGGGCTG
CGAGGGGAACAAAGGCTGCGTGCGGGGTGTGTGCGTGGGGGGGTGAGCAGGGGGTGTGGGCGCGTCGGTC
GGGCTGCAACCCCCCCTGCACCCCCCTCCCCGAGTTGCTGAGCACGGCCCGGCTTCGGGTGCGGGGCTCC
GTACGGGGCGTGGCGCGGGGCTCGCCGTGCCGGGCGGGGGGTGGCGGCAGGTGGGGGTGCCGGGCGGGGC
GGGGCCGCCTCGGGCCGGGGRGGGCTCGGGGGAGGGGCGCGGCGGCCCCCGGAGCGCCGGCGGCTGTCGA
GGCGCGGCGAGCCGCAGCCATTGCCTTTTATGGTAATCGTGCGAGAGGGCGCAGGGACTTCCTTTGTCCC
AAATCTGTGCGGAGCCGAAATCTGGGAGGCGCCGCCGCACCCCCTCTAGCGGGCGCGGGGCGAAGCGGTG
CGGCGCCGGCAGGAAGGAAATGGGCGGGGAGGGCCTTCGTGCGTCGCCGCGCCGCCGTCCCCTTCTCCCT
CTCCAGCCTCGGGGCTGTCCGCGGGGGGACGGCTGCCTTCGGGGGGGACGGGGCAGGGCGGGGTTCGGCT
TCTGGCGTGTGACCGGCGGCTCTAGAGCCTCTGCTAACCATGTTCATGCCTTCTTCTTTTTCCTACAGCT
CCTGGGCAACGTGCTGGTTATTGTGCTGTCTCATCATTTTGGCAAAGAATTGAGCTCCCGGGTACCGAAT
TCGATATCGCGGCCGCTCGAGGAAAACCTCTATTTTCAAGGCGCCACCATGTGGTCTCATCCCCAGTTCG
AAAAAGGTGGTGGAAGTGGTGGGGGCTCAGGAGGATCAGCCTGGTCACACCCTCAGTTCGAGAAGTGAAG
ATCTTTTTCCCTCTGCCAAAAATTATGGGGACATCATGAAGCCCCTTGAGCATCTGACTTCTGGCTAATA
AAGGAAATTTATTTTCATTGCAATAGTGTGTTGGAATTTTTTGTGTCTCTCACTCGGAAGGACATATGGG
AGGGCAAATCATTTAAAACATCAGAATGAGTATTTGGTTTAGAGTTTGGCAACATATGCCCATATGCTGG
CTGCCATGAACAAAGGTTGGCTATAAAGAGGTCATCAGTATATGAAACAGCCCCCTGCTGTCCATTCCTT
ATTCCATAGAAAAGCCTTGACTTGAGGTTAGATTTTTTTTATATTTTGTTTTGTGTTATTTTTTTCTTTA
ACATCCCTAAAATTTTCCTTACATGTTTTACTAGCCAGATTTTTCCTCCTCTCCTGACTACTCCCAGTCA
TAGCTGTCCCTCTTCTCTTATGGAGATCCCTCGACCTGCAGCCCAAGCTTGGCGTAATCATGGTCATAGC
TGTTTCCTGTGTGAAATTGTTATCCGCTCACAATTCCACACAACATACGAGCCGGAAGCATAAAGTGTAA
AGCCTGGGGTGCCTAATGAGTGAGCTAACTCACATTAATTGCGTTGCGCTCACTGCCCGCTTTCCAGTCG
GGAAACCTGTCGTGCCAGCGGATCCGCATCTCAATTAGTCAGCAACCATAGTCCCGCCCCTAACTCCGCC
CATCCCGCCCCTAACTCCGCCCAGTTCCGCCCATTCTCCGCCCCATGGCTGACTAATTTTTTTTATTTAT
GCAGAGGCCGAGGCCGCCTCGGCCTCTGAGCTATTCCAGAAGTAGTGAGGAGGCTTTTTTGGAGGCCTAG
GCTTTTGCAAAAAGCTAACTTGTTTATTGCAGCTTATAATGGTTACAAATAAAGCAATAGCATCACAAAT
TTCACAAATAAAGCATTTTTTTCACTGCATTCTAGTTGTGGTTTGTCCAAACTCATCAATGTATCTTATC
ATGTCTGGATCCGCTGCATTAATGAATCGGCCAACGCGCGGGGAGAGGCGGTTTGCGTATTGGGCGCTCT
TCCGCTTCCTCGCTCACTGACTCGCTGCGCTCGGTCGTTCGGCTGCGGCGAGCGGTATCAGCTCACTCAA
AGGCGGTAATACGGTTATCCACAGAATCAGGGGATAACGCAGGAAAGAACATGTGAGCAAAAGGCCAGCA
AAAGGCCAGGAACCGTAAAAAGGCCGCGTTGCTGGCGTTTTTCCATAGGCTCCGCCCCCCTGACGAGCAT
CACAAAAATCGACGCTCAAGTCAGAGGTGGCGAAACCCGACAGGACTATAAAGATACCAGGCGTTTCCCC
CTGGAAGCTCCCTCGTGCGCTCTCCTGTTCCGACCCTGCCGCTTACCGGATACCTGTCCGCCTTTCTCCC
TTCGGGAAGCGTGGCGCTTTCTCATAGCTCACGCTGTAGGTATCTCAGTTCGGTGTAGGTCGTTCGCTCC
AAGCTGGGCTGTGTGCACGAACCCCCCGTTCAGCCCGACCGCTGCGCCTTATCCGGTAACTATCGTCTTG
AGTCCAACCCGGTAAGACACGACTTATCGCCACTGGCAGCAGCCACTGGTAACAGGATTAGCAGAGCGAG
GTATGTAGGCGGTGCTACAGAGTTCTTGAAGTGGTGGCCTAACTACGGCTACACTAGAAGAACAGTATTT
GGTATCTGCGCTCTGCTGAAGCCAGTTACCTTCGGAAAAAGAGTTGGTAGCTCTTGATCCGGCAAACAAA
CCACCGCTGGTAGCGGTGGTTTTTTTGTTTGCAAGCAGCAGATTACGCGCAGAAAAAAAGGATCTCAAGA
AGATCCTTTGATCTTTTCTACGGGGTCTGACGCTCAGTGGAACGAAAACTCACGTTAAGGGATTTTGGTC
ATGAGATTATCAAAAAGGATCTTCACCTAGATCCTTTTAAATTAAAAATGAAGTTTTAAATCAATCTAAA
GTATATATGAGTAAACTTGGTCTGACAGTTACCAATGCTTAATCAGTGAGGCACCTATCTCAGCGATCTG
TCTATTTCGTTCATCCATAGTTGCCTGACTCCCCGTCGTGTAGATAACTACGATACGGGAGGGCTTACCA
TCTGGCCCCAGTGCTGCAATGATACCGCGAGACCCACGCTCACCGGCTCCAGATTTATCAGCAATAAACC
AGCCAGCCGGAAGGGCCGAGCGCAGAAGTGGTCCTGCAACTTTATCCGCCTCCATCCAGTCTATTAATTG
TTGCCGGGAAGCTAGAGTAAGTAGTTCGCCAGTTAATAGTTTGCGCAACGTTGTTGCCATTGCTACAGGC
ATCGTGGTGTCACGCTCGTCGTTTGGTATGGCTTCATTCAGCTCCGGTTCCCAACGATCAAGGCGAGTTA
CATGATCCCCCATGTTGTGCAAAAAAGCGGTTAGCTCCTTCGGTCCTCCGATCGTTGTCAGAAGTAAGTT
GGCCGCAGTGTTATCACTCATGGTTATGGCAGCACTGCATAATTCTCTTACTGTCATGCCATCCGTAAGA
TGCTTTTCTGTGACTGGTGAGTACTCAACCAAGTCATTCTGAGAATAGTGTATGCGGCGACCGAGTTGCT
CTTGCCCGGCGTCAATACGGGATAATACCGCGCCACATAGCAGAACTTTAAAAGTGCTCATCATTGGAAA
ACGTTCTTCGGGGCGAAAACTCTCAAGGATCTTACCGCTGTTGAGATCCAGTTCGATGTAACCCACTCGT
GCACCCAACTGATCTTCAGCATCTTTTACTTTCACCAGCGTTTCTGGGTGAGCAAAAACAGGAAGGCAAA
ATGCCGCAAAAAAGGGAATAAGGGCGACACGGAAATGTTGAATACTCATACTCTTCCTTTTTCAATATTA
TTGAAGCATTTATCAGGGTTATTGTCTCATGAGCGGATACATATTTGAATGTATTTAGAAAAATAAACAA
ATAGGGGTTCCGCGCACATTTCCCCGAAAAGTGCCACCTG
Features (pLannotate 1.2.2; 15 found; start..end, strand, type, name):
      5..384     +  enhancer       CMV enhancer: human cytomegalovirus immediate early enhancer
    662..1678    +  intron         chimeric intron: chimera between introns from chicken β-actin and rabbit β-globin
   1814..1830    +  CDS            Twin-Strep-tag (fragment): two Strep-Tag®II moieties connected by a linker for enhanced binding to Strep-Tactin®, an engineered form of streptavidin (Schmidt et al., 2013)
   1957..2012    +  polyA_signal   β-globin poly(A) signal: rabbit β-globin polyadenylation signal (Gil and Proudfoot, 1987)
   2397..2413    -  protein_bind   lac operator: The lac repressor binds to the lac operator to inhibit transcription in E. coli. This inhibition can be relieved by adding lactose or isopropyl-β-D-thiogalactopyranoside (IPTG). lac repressor encoded by lacI
   2421..2451    -  promoter       lac promoter: promoter for the E. coli lac operon
   2466..2487    -  protein_bind   CAP binding site: CAP binding activates transcription in the presence of cAMP. E. coli catabolite activator protein
   2500..2539    -  CDS            lacI (fragment): lac repressor; lacI; The lac repressor binds to the lac operator to inhibit transcription in E. coli. This inhibition can be relieved by adding lactose or isopropyl-β-D-thiogalactopyranoside (IPTG).
   2546..2568    +  promoter       SV40 promoter (fragment): SV40 enhancer and early promoter
   2592..2727    +  rep_origin     SV40 ori: SV40 origin of replication
   2747..2881    +  polyA_signal   SV40 poly(A) signal: SV40 polyadenylation signal
   2883..2937    -  CDS            lacI (fragment): lac repressor; lacI; The lac repressor binds to the lac operator to inhibit transcription in E. coli. This inhibition can be relieved by adding lactose or isopropyl-β-D-thiogalactopyranoside (IPTG).
   3120..3708    -  rep_origin     ori: high-copy-number ColE1/pMB1/pBR322/pUC origin of replication
   3879..4739    -  CDS            AmpR: β-lactamase; bla; confers resistance to ampicillin, carbenicillin, and related antibiotics
   4740..4844    -  promoter       AmpR promoter: bla
