[The description below was written by a language model from this plasmid's Addgene catalogue record and pLannotate feature annotations shown in this document.]
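Description:
pCAGGS-N-TEV-Twin-Strep is an empty mammalian expression backbone derived from the pCAGGS vector, designed to produce proteins carrying a protease-removable affinity tag. It is maintained in E. coli as a high-copy plasmid through a ColE1/pUC-type origin and selected with ampicillin via the β-lactamase gene and its own promoter. The record is internally inconsistent about naming: the plasmid name contains "N", the listed backbone is called pCAGGS-C-TEV-Twin-Strep, and the purpose and tag fields all describe a tag at the C terminus of the expressed protein, which is the arrangement the catalogue fields support.

Expression is driven by the CAG promoter, seen in the feature table as the CMV immediate-early enhancer followed by the chimeric chicken β-actin/rabbit β-globin intron, and transcripts are terminated by the rabbit β-globin polyadenylation signal. Between these, a TEV protease recognition site, a Twin-Strep-tag (two Strep-tag II units joined by a flexible linker) and a stop codon were placed into the XhoI/BglII sites of pCAGGS. A gene of interest is inserted at the XhoI site by Gibson assembly, in frame and upstream of the tag. The automated annotation detects only a short fragment of the Twin-Strep-tag, and does not call the TEV site. An SV40 origin allows episomal replication in cells expressing large T antigen, and the lac promoter/operator and lacI fragments are backbone remnants.

The fusion protein can be captured on Strep-Tactin resin and the tag removed with TEV protease, which suits purification and pull-down experiments. The associated publication concerns protein–protein interactions of a diacylglycerol kinase.
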