Addgene plasmid #202526: pCAGGS-N-TEV-Twin-Strep
Purpose: (Empty Backbone) Express C-terminal Tobacco Etch Virus (TEV) protease cleavable Twin-Strep-tagged protein (ENLYFQGS-WSHPQFEK-(GGGS)2-GGSA-WSHPQFEK) in mammalian cell
Depositing lab: Chiaki Murakami. Depositing organization: Chiba University. Publication: Diacylglycerol kinase zeta interacts with sphingomyelin synthase 1 and sphingomyelin synthase-related protein via different regions. Furuta M, Murakami C, Numagami Y, Suzuki R, Sakane F. FEBS Open Bio. 2023 May 11. doi: 10.1002/2211-5463.13628. PubMed 37166445.
Backbone
  Vector backbone: pCAGGS-C-TEV-Twin-Strep
  Backbone manufacturer: Chiaki Murakami
  Backbone size (bp): 4860
  Modifications to backbone: TEV, Twin-Strep-tag, and stop codon (TGA) were subcloned into the XhoI/BglII site of pCAGGS.
  Vector type: Mammalian Expression
  Promoter: CAG
  Tag / fusion protein: Twin-strep-tag (C terminal on backbone); TEV cleavable site (C terminal on backbone)
Growth in bacteria
  Bacterial resistance: Ampicillin, 100 μg/mL
  Growth temperature: 37°C
  Growth strain: DH5alpha
  Copy number: High Copy
Gene/Insert
  Cloning method: Gibson Cloning
  Sequencing primers: 5′ TTCGGCTTCTGGCGTGTGACC; 3′ TATTAGCCAGAAGTCAGATGCTCAAGG
Terms and licenses: Academic/Nonprofit Terms; Industry Terms: Not Available to Industry
Depositor comments: The insert can be subcloned into XhoI site via Gibson Assembly. The original plasmid is created by Niwa et al. (Niwa, H., Yamamura, K., Miyazaki, J., Gene 108 : 193-200, 1991). I'm in the process of creating a protocol for cloning using this plasmid.
How to cite: pCAGGS-N-TEV-Twin-Strep was a gift from Chiaki Murakami (Addgene plasmid # 202526 ; http://n2t.net/addgene:202526 ; RRID:Addgene_202526)
